>Addgene plasmid #130846 | MLKG1delKASHec | addgene full sequence | sequence record 255539 | Addgene NGS Result
GTAAAACGACGGCCAGTCTTAAGCTCGGGCCCCAAATAATGATTTTATTTTGACTGATAGTGACCTGTTC
GTTGCAACAAATTGATGAGCAATGCTTTTTTATAATGCCAACTTTGTACAAAAAAGCAGGCTTCATGGTC
TCCAAGGGGGAGGAGCTGTTCACCGGCGTGGTCCCAATCCTCGTCGAGCTGGACGGGGATGTTAACGGCC
ACAAGTTCTCCGTGAGCGGCGAGGGGGAGGGCGACGCCACCTACGGGAAGCTCACGCTGAAGTTCATTTG
CACGACCGGCAAGCTGCCGGTGCCCTGGCCAACCCTGGTCACAACTCTGACGTACGGCGTCCAGTGCTTC
TCCCGCTACCCGGACCACATGAAGCAGCATGATTTCTTCAAGAGCGCCATGCCGGAGGGCTACGTTCAGG
AGCGCACCATCTTCTTCAAGGACGATGGCAACTACAAGACAAGGGCGGAGGTTAAGTTCGAGGGCGACAC
TCTCGTGAACCGGATCGAGCTGAAGGGCATTGACTTCAAGGAGGATGGGAATATTCTCGGCCACAAGCTG
GAGTACAACTACAATTCGCATAACGTCTACATCATGGCTGACAAGCAGAAGAACGGCATTAAGGTTAATT
TCAAGATCCGCCACAATATTGAGGACGGCTCCGTGCAGCTCGCGGATCATTACCAGCAGAACACGCCGAT
CGGGGACGGCCCTGTCCTCCTGCCGGATAATCACTACCTCTCGACGCAGTCTGCGCTGTCAAAGGACCCG
AACGAGAAGAGGGATCATATGGTTCTCCTGGAGTTCGTGACAGCCGCGGGGATCACTCTCGGCATGGACG
AGCTGTACAAGGGGGCGGGCGACTACAAGGACGATGACGATAAGGCTTACCCCTACGACGTGCCAGATTA
CGCTGGGGCCGGCGGATCCATGGACATGCCGCCGGCGGCGCAGGGACGGAGGGCGATCGCCGTGGTGGAC
CGGAAGCTTGACGAGCTCTGCGCCTGCCTCGACGACGCGATGTCGTCCAGGCAGCGGAGCCCGTACGCGG
AGGAGCGGCTCCGCGCGGAGATCAAGTCGAGGGCCGACTTCCTTCGGTCGCTCATGGCCGCCGAGGTGGA
CTGCCACGGCGGGACGCGCCCGGAGCACCTGGCTGAGGCCGAGGCGCGCTTCGCCGTCCTAGAGGCCACG
TTCGATCGGTGGGCGCGGCGCGCAGTCGCTGCACCTGAACCAGTCGTCGAGGAGAAGGAGGAGGAGGCCG
ACTCCTTGGGGTCCTCCCGGTCCACGTGCTCCTGCACCGAGTCGTGCCAGGAGGCGACGGAGGGGGACGC
CATGCGCGACGCCGTGGAAACACGCGGCAAGGAGGGGACGTCGGATGGCATCGCCGAGGACAACGACGCC
GAATGCGAGACGGTGGTAATCCGCAGGGAGGAGGCGGCGGCGGTTCCTGTTGCCAAGAAGCGGGATGAGG
CTATGGGAACACGCGAGGAGGTGGCGCTGGACGCCATTGCCAAGAAGAAGGGCGATACCGATCGCGATGC
CGCGGCGGAGACGGGGAGGAGGACCGTAGACCAGCGGCGCTGGTGGAGGCGGAGTGCTGCCTGGTGCGGT
GCAGCCGGCGTCGTCGCGTTGGTCGCGGTCGGGTTGGCGGTGGAGTTGGTCGCGGTGTAGCCTGCAGGCA
GACCCAGCTTTCTTGTACAAAGTTGGCATTATAAGAAAGCATTGCTTATCAATTTGTTGCAACGAACAGG
TCACTATCAGTCAAAATAAAATCATTATTTGCCATCCAGCTGATATCCCCTATAGTGAGTCGTATTACAT
GGTCATAGCTGTTTCCTGGCAGCTCTGGCCCGTGTCTCAAAATCTCTGATGTTACATTGCACAAGATAAA
AATATATCATCATGAACAATAAAACTGTCTGCTTACATAAACAGTAATACAAGGGGTGTTATGAGCCATA
TTCAACGGGAAACGTCGAGGCCGCGATTAAATTCCAACATGGATGCTGATTTATATGGGTATAAATGGGC
TCGCGATAATGTCGGGCAATCAGGTGCGACAATCTATCGCTTGTATGGGAAGCCCGATGCGCCAGAGTTG
TTTCTGAAACATGGCAAAGGTAGCGTTGCCAATGATGTTACAGATGAGATGGTCAGACTAAACTGGCTGA
CGGAATTTATGCCTCTTCCGACCATCAAGCATTTTATCCGTACTCCTGATGATGCATGGTTACTCACCAC
TGCGATCCCCGGAAAAACAGCATTCCAGGTATTAGAAGAATATCCTGATTCAGGTGAAAATATTGTTGAT
GCGCTGGCAGTGTTCCTGCGCCGGTTGCATTCGATTCCTGTTTGTAATTGTCCTTTTAACAGCGATCGCG
TATTTCGTCTCGCTCAGGCGCAATCACGAATGAATAACGGTTTGGTTGATGCGAGTGATTTTGATGACGA
GCGTAATGGCTGGCCTGTTGAACAAGTCTGGAAAGAAATGCATAAACTTTTGCCATTCTCACCGGATTCA
GTCGTCACTCATGGTGATTTCTCACTTGATAACCTTATTTTTGACGAGGGGAAATTAATAGGTTGTATTG
ATGTTGGACGAGTCGGAATCGCAGACCGATACCAGGATCTTGCCATCCTATGGAACTGCCTCGGTGAGTT
TTCTCCTTCATTACAGAAACGGCTTTTTCAAAAATATGGTATTGATAATCCTGATATGAATAAATTGCAG
TTTCATTTGATGCTCGATGAGTTTTTCTAATCAGAATTGGTTAATTGGTTGTAACACTGGCAGAGCATTA
CGCTGACTTGACGGGACGGCGCAAGCTCATGACCAAAATCCCTTAACGTGAGTTACGCGTCGTTCCACTG
AGCGTCAGACCCCGTAGAAAAGATCAAAGGATCTTCTTGAGATCCTTTTTTTCTGCGCGTAATCTGCTGC
TTGCAAACAAAAAAACCACCGCTACCAGCGGTGGTTTGTTTGCCGGATCAAGAGCTACCAACTCTTTTTC
CGAAGGTAACTGGCTTCAGCAGAGCGCAGATACCAAATACTGTTCTTCTAGTGTAGCCGTAGTTAGGCCA
CCACTTCAAGAACTCTGTAGCACCGCCTACATACCTCGCTCTGCTAATCCTGTTACCAGTGGCTGCTGCC
AGTGGCGATAAGTCGTGTCTTACCGGGTTGGACTCAAGACGATAGTTACCGGATAAGGCGCAGCGGTCGG
GCTGAACGGGGGGTTCGTGCACACAGCCCAGCTTGGAGCGAACGACCTACACCGAACTGAGATACCTACA
GCGTGAGCTATGAGAAAGCGCCACGCTTCCCGAAGGGAGAAAGGCGGACAGGTATCCGGTAAGCGGCAGG
GTCGGAACAGGAGAGCGCACGAGGGAGCTTCCAGGGGGAAACGCCTGGTATCTTTATAGTCCTGTCGGGT
TTCGCCACCTCTGACTTGAGCGTCGATTTTTGTGATGCTCGTCAGGGGGGCGGAGCCTATGGAAAAACGC
CAGCAACGCGGCCTTTTTACGGTTCCTGGCCTTTTGCTGGCCTTTTGCTCACATGTTCTTTCCTGCGTTA
TCCCCTGATTCTGTGGATAACCGTATTACCGCCTTTGAGTGAGCTGATACCGCTCGCCGCAGCCGAACGA
CCGAGCGCAGCGAGTCAGTGAGCGAGGAAGCGGAAGAGCGCCCAATACGCAAACCGCCTCTCCCCGCGCG
TTGGCCGATTCATTAATGCAGCTGGCACGACAGGTTTCCCGACTGGAAAGCGGGCAGTGAGCGCAACGCA
ATTAATACGCGTACCGCTAGCCAGGAAGAGTTTGTAGAAACGCAAAAAGGCCATCCGTCAGGATGGCCTT
CTGCTTAGTTTGATGCCTGGCAGTTTATGGCGGGCGTCCTGCCCGCCACCCTCCGGGCCGTTGCTTCACA
ACGTTCAAATCCGCTCCCGGCGGATTTGTCCTACTCAGGAGAGCGTTCACCGACAAACAACAGATAAAAC
GAAAGGCCCAGTCTTCCGACTGAGCCTTTCGTTTTATTTGATGCCTGGCAGTTCCCTACTCTCGCGTTAA
CGCTAGCATGGATGTTTTCCCAGTCACGACGTT
Features (pLannotate 1.2.2; 10 found; start..end, strand, type, name):
     33..132     +  protein_bind   attL1: mutant version of attL; recombination site for the Gateway® LR reaction LR Clonase™
    135..851     +  CDS            EGFP: EGFP is a basic (constitutively fluorescent) green fluorescent protein published in 1996, derived from Aequorea victoria. It is reported to be a rapidly-maturing weak dimer with moderate acid sensitivity.
   1682..1781    -  protein_bind   attL2: mutant version of attL; recombination site for the Gateway® LR reaction LR Clonase™
   1799..1817    -  promoter       T7 promoter: promoter for bacteriophage T7 RNA polymerase
   1951..2760    +  CDS            KanR: aminoglycoside phosphotransferase; aph(3')-Ia; confers resistance to kanamycin in bacteria or G418 (Geneticin®) in eukaryotes
   2907..3495    +  rep_origin     ori: high-copy-number ColE1/pMB1/pBR322/pUC origin of replication
   3678..3770    +  CDS            lacI (fragment): lac repressor; lacI; The lac repressor binds to the lac operator to inhibit transcription in E. coli. This inhibition can be relieved by adding lactose or isopropyl-β-D-thiogalactopyranoside (IPTG).
   3825..3852    -  terminator     rrnB T2 terminator: transcription terminator T2 from the E. coli rrnB gene
   3984..4027    +  terminator     rrnB T1 terminator: Escherichia coli rrnB; transcription terminator T1 from the E. coli rrnB gene
   4074..17      -  CDS            lacZα (fragment) (across the origin): LacZα fragment of β-galactosidase; lacZ fragment
