[The description below was written by a language model from this plasmid's Addgene catalogue record and pLannotate feature annotations shown in this document.]
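Description:
MLKG1delKASHec is a Gateway entry clone built on the pDONR221 backbone, a small (about 4.1 kb) bacterial plasmid propagated in E. coli at high copy from a ColE1/pUC-type origin and selected with kanamycin through an aminoglycoside phosphotransferase (KanR) gene. As is typical of pDONR-derived entry vectors, rrnB T1 and T2 transcription terminators sit upstream of the cloning region to insulate the insert from read-through transcription, and a T7 promoter lies just outside attL2. Short lacI and lacZα fragments detected in the annotation appear to be backbone remnants rather than functional genes.

The payload lies between the attL1 and attL2 recombination sites. It begins with an EGFP coding sequence immediately after attL1. According to the catalogue entry, this is part of an N-terminal eGFP-FLAG-HA tag fused to MLKG1, a Zea mays gene encoding a component of the nuclear envelope LINC complex, here carrying a deletion of its KASH domain. The feature table annotates only EGFP in this interval; the FLAG and HA epitopes and the maize coding sequence are not individually annotated but presumably occupy the roughly 830 nt between EGFP and attL2.

The entry clone carries no plant or other eukaryotic promoter, so the fusion is not meant to be expressed from this plasmid. Instead, an LR Clonase reaction moves the attL-flanked cassette into a destination vector that supplies the promoter and terminator. The stated purpose is expression of a fluorescent plant LINC fusion protein for cell biology. The KASH-deleted version would plausibly serve as a comparison for the full-length protein in localisation studies, though the record does not say so.
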