Addgene plasmid #130846: MLKG1delKASHec
Purpose: Expression of plant LINC fluorescent fusion protein for cell biology
Depositing lab: Hank Bass. Depositing organization: Florida State University, Tallahassee. Publication: Identification and characterization of genes encoding the nuclear envelope LINC complex in the monocot species Zea mays. Gumber HK, McKenna JF, Estrada AL, Tolmie AF, Graumann K, Bass HW. J Cell Sci. 2019 Feb 11;132(3). pii: jcs.221390. doi: 10.1242/jcs.221390. PubMed 30659121.
Backbone
  Vector backbone: pDONR221
  Vector type: Gateway entry vector
Growth in bacteria
  Bacterial resistance: Kanamycin, 50 μg/mL
  Growth temperature: 37°C
  Growth strain: DH5alpha
  Copy number: High Copy
Gene/Insert
  Gene/Insert name: MLKG1
  Species: Zea mays (maize)
  Mutation: Deletion of KASH domain
  Tag / fusion protein: eGFP-FLAG-HA (N terminal on insert)
  Cloning method: Unknown
  Sequencing primers: 5′ GTAAAACGACGGCCAGT; 3′ AACAGCTATGACCATG
Terms and licenses: Academic/Nonprofit Terms; Industry Terms
How to cite: MLKG1delKASHec was a gift from Hank Bass (Addgene plasmid # 130846 ; http://n2t.net/addgene:130846 ; RRID:Addgene_130846)
